Addgene plasmid #141011: pUC-DTA-DEST-R3R4(R)
Purpose: Mutisite Gateway mediated vector construction
Depositing lab: Hideyuki Okano. Depositing organization: Keio University. Publication: A versatile toolbox for knock-in gene targeting based on the Multisite Gateway technology. Yoshimatsu S, Sone T, Nakajima M, Sato T, Okochi R, Ishikawa M, Nakamura M, Sasaki E, Shiozawa S, Okano H. PLoS One. 2019 Aug 27;14(8):e0221164. doi: 10.1371/journal.pone.0221164. eCollection 2019. PubMed 31454364.
Backbone
  Vector backbone: pUC
  Vector type: Mammalian Expression
Growth in bacteria
  Bacterial resistance: Chloramphenicol and Ampicillin, 25 & 100 μg/mL
  Growth temperature: 37°C
  Growth strain: ccdB Survival
  Copy number: High Copy
Gene/Insert
  Gene/Insert name: DTA
  Species: Corynebacterium diphtheriae
  Cloning method: Restriction Enzyme; 5′ cloning site Unknown (unknown if destroyed)
Terms and licenses: Academic/Nonprofit Terms; Industry Terms: Not Available to Industry
How to cite: pUC-DTA-DEST-R3R4(R) was a gift from Hideyuki Okano (Addgene plasmid # 141011 ; http://n2t.net/addgene:141011 ; RRID:Addgene_141011)
