[The description below was written by a language model from this plasmid's Addgene catalogue record and pLannotate feature annotations shown in this document.]
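Description:
pUC-DTA-DEST-R3R4(R) is a MultiSite Gateway destination vector built on a high-copy pUC backbone and intended for assembling knock-in gene-targeting constructs for mammalian cells. It replicates in E. coli from the ColE1/pUC origin and carries an ampicillin resistance gene (bla) on the backbone. The Gateway cassette adds chloramphenicol resistance and the ccdB toxin gene, so the unrecombined plasmid has to be maintained in a ccdB-tolerant strain under double selection.

The cassette is bounded on one side by an attR3 site. The other side is annotated automatically as an attR1 site overlapping an attB4 core; given the plasmid name, this is most likely an attR4 site, although the feature table does not label it as such. In an LR reaction, entry clones with matching att sites replace the CmR–ccdB segment. Loss of ccdB provides counter-selection against parental vector in ordinary strains. The "(R)" in the name may refer to the orientation of the cassette relative to the rest of the plasmid, but the record does not explain it.

Outside the cassette sits a negative-selection unit for mammalian cells. The mouse PGK promoter drives diphtheria toxin fragment A from Corynebacterium diphtheriae, followed by SV40 small t intron sequence and a bovine growth hormone polyadenylation signal. In a targeting vector, a DTA unit placed outside the homology arms is lost on correct homologous recombination but tends to be retained on random integration. Cells with random integrants are therefore killed, which enriches for correctly targeted clones. The record gives the purpose only as MultiSite Gateway-mediated vector construction, and no homology arms or knock-in payload are present in this empty destination form. The remaining lac and pBR322-derived fragments are backbone remnants.
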