Features (pLannotate 1.2.2; 26 found; start..end, strand, type, name):
     14..513     +  promoter       PGK promoter: mouse phosphoglycerate kinase 1 promoter
    540..1112    +  CDS            DTA: diphtheria toxin fragment A; Corynebacterium diphtheriae tox
   1115..1187    +  CDS            small t antigen (fragment): SV40 (simian virus 40) small t antigen
   1189..1254    +  intron         small t intron: SV40 (simian virus 40) small t antigen intron
   1328..1552    +  polyA_signal   bGH poly(A) signal: bovine growth hormone polyadenylation signal
   1556..1577    +  promoter       SV40 promoter (fragment): SV40 enhancer and early promoter
   1596..1613    -  misc_feature   MCS (fragment): pUC18/19 multiple cloning site
   1646..1662    -  protein_bind   lac operator: The lac repressor binds to the lac operator to inhibit transcription in E. coli. This inhibition can be relieved by adding lactose or isopropyl-β-D-thiogalactopyranoside (IPTG). lac repressor encoded by lacI
   1670..1700    -  promoter       lac promoter: promoter for the E. coli lac operon
   1715..1736    -  protein_bind   CAP binding site: CAP binding activates transcription in the presence of cAMP. E. coli catabolite activator protein
   1749..1841    -  CDS            lacI (fragment): lac repressor; lacI; The lac repressor binds to the lac operator to inhibit transcription in E. coli. This inhibition can be relieved by adding lactose or isopropyl-β-D-thiogalactopyranoside (IPTG).
   2024..2612    -  rep_origin     ori: high-copy-number ColE1/pMB1/pBR322/pUC origin of replication
   2783..3643    -  CDS            AmpR: β-lactamase; bla; confers resistance to ampicillin, carbenicillin, and related antibiotics
   3644..3748    -  promoter       AmpR promoter: bla
   3843..3878    +  CDS            rop (fragment): Rop protein, which maintains plasmids at low copy number; rop
   3980..4079    +  misc_feature   bom (fragment): basis of mobility region from pBR322
   4085..4239    -  CDS            lacZα (fragment): LacZα fragment of β-galactosidase; lacZ fragment
   4262..4385    +  protein_bind   attR3: mutant version of attR; recombination site for the Gateway® LR reaction LR Clonase™
   4410..4440    +  promoter       lac UV5 promoter: E. coli lac promoter with an "up" mutation
   4464..4493    +  promoter       cat promoter (fragment): promoter of the E. coli cat gene encoding chloramphenicol acetyltransferase
   4494..5174    +  CDS            CmR: chloramphenicol acetyltransferase confers resistance to chloramphenicol
   5331..5489    +  CDS            ccdA (fragment): CCDA_ECO57 - Also known as H, letA. Experimental evidence at protein level: Swiss-Prot protein existence level 1. Antitoxin component of a type II toxin-antitoxin (TA) system which inhibits the post-segregational killing (PSK) of plasmid-free cells, also referred to as a plasmid addiction system. Binds to and blocks the activity of CcdB; will also remove bound CcdB protein from the CcdB-GyrA complex by forming a CcdA-CcdB complex, a process termed rejuvenation. Functions as a transcriptional corepressor for the ccdAB operon, repression also requires CcdB (By similarity). From Escherichia coli
   5494..5796    +  CDS            ccdB: CCDB_ECOLI - Also known as G, letB, letD. Experimental evidence at protein level: Swiss-Prot protein existence level 1. Toxic component of a type II toxin-antitoxin (TA) system, functioning in plasmid maintainence. Responsible for the post- segregational killing (PSK) of plasmid-free cells, also referred to as a plasmid addiction system. Half-life of over 2 hours. Cell killing by CcdB is accompanied by filamentation, defects in chromosome and plasmid segregation, defects in cell division, formation of anucleate cells, decreased DNA synthesis and plasmid loss. Interferes with the activity of DN
   5840..5959    -  protein_bind   attR1: mutant version of attR; recombination site for the Gateway® LR reaction LR Clonase™
   5943..5963    -  protein_bind   attB4: mutant version of attB; core recombination site for the Gateway® BP reaction BP Clonase™
   5966..9       -  misc_feature   MCS (fragment) (across the origin): pBluescript multiple cloning site
>Addgene plasmid #141011 | pUC-DTA-DEST-R3R4(R) | addgene full sequence | sequence record 304980 | Addgene NGS Result
ATCGAATTCTACCGGGTAGGGGAGGCGCTTTTCCCAAGGCAGTCTGGAGCATGCGCTTTAGCAGCCCCGC
TGGGCACTTGGCGCTACACAAGTGGCCTCTGGCCTCGCACACATTCCACATCCACCGGTAGGCGCCAACC
GGCTCCGTTCTTTGGTGGCCCCTTCGCGCCACCTTCTACTCCTCCCCTAGTCAGGAAGTTCCCCCCCGCC
CCGCAGCTCGCGTCGTGCAGGACGTGACAAATGGAAGTAGCACGTCTCACTAGTCTCGTGCAGATGGACA
GCACCGCTGAGCAATGGAAGCGGGTAGGCCTTTGGGGCAGCGGCCAATAGCAGCTTTGCTCCTTCGCTTT
CTGGGCTCAGAGGCTGGGAAGGGGTGGGTCCGGGGGCGGGCTCAGGGGCGGGCTCAGGGGCGGGGCGGGC
GCCCGAAGGTCCTCCGGAGGCCCGGCATTCTGCACGCTTCAAAAGCGCACGTCTGCCGCGCTGTTCTCCT
CTTCCTCATCTCCGGGCCTTTCGACCTGCAGGTCCTCGCCATGGATCCTGATGATGTTGTTGATTCTTCT
AAATCTTTTGTGATGGAAAACTTTTCTTCGTACCACGGGACTAAACCTGGTTATGTAGATTCCATTCAAA
AAGGTATACAAAAGCCAAAATCTGGTACACAAGGAAATTATGACGATGATTGGAAAGGGTTTTATAGTAC
CGACAATAAATACGACGCTGCGGGATACTCTGTAGATAATGAAAACCCGCTCTCTGGAAAAGCTGGAGGC
GTGGTCAAAGTGACGTATCCAGGACTGACGAAGGTTCTCGCACTAAAAGTGGATAATGCCGAAACTATTA
AGAAAGAGTTAGGTTTAAGTCTCACTGAACCGTTGATGGAGCAAGTCGGAACGGAAGAGTTTATCAAAAG
GTTCGGTGATGGTGCTTCGCGTGTAGTGCTCAGCCTTCCCTTCGCTGAGGGGAGTTCTAGCGTTGAATAT
ATTAATAACTGGGAACAGGCGAAAGCGTTAAGCGTAGAACTTGAGATTAATTTTGAAACCCGTGGAAAAC
GTGGCCAAGATGCGATGTATGAGTATATGGCTCAAGCCTGTGCAGGAAATCGTGTCAGGCGATCTCTTTG
TGAAGGAACCTTACTTCTGTGGTGTGACATAATTGGACAAACTACCTACAGAGATTTAAAGCTCTAAGGT
AAATATAAAATTTTTAAGTGTATAATGTGTTAAACTACTGATTCTAATTGTTTGTGTATTTTAGATTCCA
ACCTATGGAACTGATGAATGGGAGCAGTGGTGGAATGCAGATCCTAGAGCTCGCTGATCAGCCTCGACTG
TGCCTTCTAGTTGCCAGCCATCTGTTGTTTGCCCCTCCCCCGTGCCTTCCTTGACCCTGGAAGGTGCCAC
TCCCACTGTCCTTTCCTAATAAAATGAGGAAATTGCATCGCATTGTCTGAGTAGGTGTCATTCTATTCTG
GGGGGTGGGGTGGGGCAGGACAGCAAGGGGGAGGATTGGGAAGACAATAGCAGGCATGCTGGGGATGCGG
TGGGCTCTATGGCTTCTGAGGCGGAAAGAACCAGCTGGGGCTCGAGGGGGGGCCCGGTACCGAGCTCGAA
TTCGTAATCATGTCATAGCTGTTTCCTGTGTGAAATTGTTATCCGCTCACAATTCCACACAACATACGAG
CCGGAAGCATAAAGTGTAAAGCCTGGGGTGCCTAATGAGTGAGCTAACTCACATTAATTGCGTTGCGCTC
ACTGCCCGCTTTCCAGTCGGGAAACCTGTCGTGCCAGCTGCATTAATGAATCGGCCAACGCGCGGGGAGA
GGCGGTTTGCGTATTGGGCGCTCTTCCGCTTCCTCGCTCACTGACTCGCTGCGCTCGGTCGTTCGGCTGC
GGCGAGCGGTATCAGCTCACTCAAAGGCGGTAATACGGTTATCCACAGAATCAGGGGATAACGCAGGAAA
GAACATGTGAGCAAAAGGCCAGCAAAAGGCCAGGAACCGTAAAAAGGCCGCGTTGCTGGCGTTTTTCCAT
AGGCTCCGCCCCCCTGACGAGCATCACAAAAATCGACGCTCAAGTCAGAGGTGGCGAAACCCGACAGGAC
TATAAAGATACCAGGCGTTTCCCCCTGGAAGCTCCCTCGTGCGCTCTCCTGTTCCGACCCTGCCGCTTAC
CGGATACCTGTCCGCCTTTCTCCCTTCGGGAAGCGTGGCGCTTTCTCATAGCTCACGCTGTAGGTATCTC
AGTTCGGTGTAGGTCGTTCGCTCCAAGCTGGGCTGTGTGCACGAACCCCCCGTTCAGCCCGACCGCTGCG
CCTTATCCGGTAACTATCGTCTTGAGTCCAACCCGGTAAGACACGACTTATCGCCACTGGCAGCAGCCAC
TGGTAACAAGATTAGCAGAGCGAGGTATGTAGGCGGTGCTACAGAGTTCTTGAAGTGGTGGCCTAACTAC
GGCTACACTAGAAGAACAGTATTTGGTATCTGCGCTCTGCTGAAGCCAGTTACCTTCGGAAAAAGAGTTG
GTAGCTCTTGATCCGGCAAACAAACCACCGCTGGTAGCGGTGGTTTTTTTGTTTGCAAGCAGCAGATTAC
GCGCAGAAAAAAAGGATCTCAAGAAGATCCTTTGATCTTTTCTACGGGGTCTGACGCTCAGTGGAACGAA
AACTCACGTTAAGGGATTTTGGTCATGAGATTATCAAAAAGGATCTTCACCTAGATCCTTTTAAATTAAA
AATGAAGTTTTAAATCAATCTAAAGTATATATGAGTAAACTTGGTCTGACAGTTACCAATGCTTAATCAG
TGAGGCACCTATCTCAGCGATCTGTCTATTTCGTTCATCCATAGTTGCCTGACTCCCCGTCGTGTAGATA
ACTACGATACGGGAGGGCTTACCATCTGGCCCCAGTGCTGCAATGATACCGCGAGACCCACGCTCACCGG
CTCCAGATTTATCAGCAATAAACCAGCCAGCCGGAAGGGCCGAGCGCAGAAGTGGTCCTGCAACTTTATC
CGCCTCCATCCAGTCTATTAATTGTTGCCGGGAAGCTAGAGTAAGTAGTTCGCCAGTTAATAGTTTGCGC
AACGTTGTTGCCATTGCTACAGGCATCGTGGTGTCACGCTCGTCGTTTGGTATGGCTTCATTCAGCTCCG
GTTCCCAACGATCAAGGCGAGTTACATGATCCCCCATGTTGTGCAAAAAAGCGGTTAGCTCCTTCGGTCC
TCCGATCGTTGTCAGAAGTAAGTTGGCCGCAGTGTTATCACTCATGGTTATGGCAGCACTGCATAATTCT
CTTACTGTCATGCCATCCGTAAGATGCTTTTCTGTGACTGGTGAGTACTCAACCAAGTCATTCTGAGAAT
AGTGTATGCGGCGACCGAGTTGCTCTTGCCCGGCGTCAATACGGGATAATACCGCGCCACATAGCAGAAC
TTTAAAAGTGCTCATCATTGGAAAACGTTCTTCGGGGCGAAAACTCTCAAGGATCTTACCGCTGTTGAGA
TCCAGTTCGATGTAACCCACTCGTGCACCCAACTGATCTTCAGCATCTTTTACTTTCACCAGCGTTTCTG
GGTGAGCAAAAACAGGAAGGCAAAATGCCGCAAAAAAGGGAATAAGGGCGACACGGAAATGTTGAATACT
CATACTCTTCCTTTTTCAATATTATTGAAGCATTTATCAGGGTTATTGTCTCATGAGCGGATACATATTT
GAATGTATTTAGAAAAATAAACAAATAGGGGTTCCGCGCACATTTCCCCGAAAAGTGCCACCTGACGTCT
AAGAAACCATTATTATCATGACATTAACCTATAAAAATAGGCGTATCACGAGGCCCTTTCGTCTCGCGCG
TTTCGGTGATGACGGTGAAAACCTCTGACACATGCAGCTCCCGGAGACGGTCACAGCTTGTCTGTAAGCG
GATGCCGGGAGCAGACAAGCCCGTCAGGGCGCGTCAGCGGGTGTTGGCGGGTGTCGGGGCTGGCTTAACT
ATGCGGCATCAGAGCAGATTGTACTGAGAGTGCACCATATGCGGTGTGAAATACCGCACAGATGCGTAAG
GAGAAAATACCGCATCAGGCGCCATTCGCCATTCAGGCTGCGCAACTGTTGGGAAGGGCGATCGGTGCGG
GCCTCTTCGCTATTACGCCAGCTGGCGAAAGGGGGATGTGCTGCAAGGCGATTAAGTTGGGTAACGCCAG
GGTTTTCCCAGTCACGACGTTGTAAAACGACGGCCAGTGCCAAGCTTGATATCTGAATTATCAACTTTGT
ATAATAAAGTTGAACGAGAAACGTAAAATGATATAAATATCAATATATTAAATTAGATTTTGCATAAAAA
ACAGACTACATAATACTGTAAAACACAACATATCCAGTCACTATGGCGGCCGCATTAGGCACCCCAGGCT
TTACACTTTATGCTTCCGGCTCGTATAATGTGTGGATTTTGAGTTAGGATCCGTCGAGATTTTCAGGAGC
TAAGGAAGCTAAAATGGAGAAAAAAATCACTGGATATACCACCGTTGATATATCCCAATGGCATCGTAAA
GAACATTTTGAGGCATTTCAGTCAGTTGCTCAATGTACCTATAACCAGACCGTTCAGCTGGATATTACGG
CCTTTTTAAAGACCGTAAAGAAAAATAAGCACAAGTTTTATCCGGCCTTTATTCACATTCTTGCCCGCCT
GATGAATGCTCATCCGGAATTCCGTATGGCAATGAAAGACGGTGAGCTGGTGATATGGGATAGTGTTCAC
CCTTGTTACACCGTTTTCCATGAGCAAACTGAAACGTTTTCATCGCTCTGGAGTGAATACCACGACGATT
TCCGGCAGTTTCTACACATATATTCGCAAGATGTGGCGTGTTACGGTGAAAACCTGGCCTATTTCCCTAA
AGGGTTTATTGAGAATATGTTTTTCGTCTCAGCCAATCCCTGGGTGAGTTTCACCAGTTTTGATTTAAAC
GTGGCCAATATGGACAACTTCTTCGCCCCCGTTTTCACCATGGGCAAATATTATACGCAAGGCGACAAGG
TGCTGATGCCGCTGGCGATTCAGGTTCATCATGCCGTTTGTGATGGCTTCCATGTCGGCAGAATGCTTAA
TGAATTACAACAGTACTGCGATGAGTGGCAGGCGGGGCGTAATCTAGAGGATCCGGCTTACTAAAAGCCA
GATAACAGTATGCGTATTTGCGCGCTGATTTTTGCGGTATAAGAATATATACTGATATGTATACCCGAAG
TATGTCAAAAAGAGGTATGCTATGAAGCAGCGTATTACAGTGACAGTTGACAGCGACAGCTATCAGTTGC
TCAAGGCATATATGATGTCAATATCTCCGGTCTGGTAAGCACAACCATGCAGAATGAAGCCCGTCGTCTG
CGTGCCGAACGCTGGAAAGCGGAAAATCAGGAAGGGATGGCTGAGGTCGCCCGGTTTATTGAAATGAACG
GCTCTTTTGCTGACGAGAACAGGGGCTGGTGAAATGCAGTTTAAGGTTTACACCTATAAAAGAGAGAGCC
GTTATCGTCTGTTTGTGGATGTACAGAGTGATATTATTGACACGCCCGGGCGACGGATGGTGATCCCCCT
GGCCAGTGCACGTCTGCTGTCAGATAAAGTCTCCCGTGAACTTTACCCGGTGGTGCATATCGGGGATGAA
AGCTGGCGCATGATGACCACCGATATGGCCAGTGTGCCGGTCTCCGTTATCGGGGAAGAAGTGGCTGATC
TCAGCCACCGCGAAAATGACATCAAAAACGCCATTAACCTGATGTTCTGGGGAATATAAATGTCAGGCTC
CCTTATACACAGCCAGTCTGCAGGTCGACCATAGTGACTGGATATGTTGTGTTTTACAGTATTATGTAGT
CTGTTTTTTATGCAAAATCTAATTTAATATATTGATATTTATATCATTTTACGTTTCTCGTTCAACTTTT
CTATACAAAGTTGATAGCTTGAT
